>Addgene plasmid #129691 | pET15b-GreBdm-D41N | addgene full sequence | sequence record 255639 | Addgene NGS Result
GCCCCTGGTTACCCGGGAAGGGTATGAAAAACTCAAACAAGAGCTTAATTATCTCTGGCGTGAAGAACGC
CCGGAGGTCACAAAAAAGGTGACCTGGGCCGCAAGTCTGGGCAACCGCAGCGAAAATGCTGACTATCAGT
ATAATAAAAAGCGTCTGCGTGAAATCGACCGTCGCGTGCGCTATCTCACTAAAAGTCTGGAAAATCTCAA
AATCGTCGATTACTCCCCTCAGCAGTGCGGCAAAGTCTTTTTTGGCGCGTGGGTGGAGATTGAAAACGAC
GATGGCGTGACTCACCGTTTCCGTATTGTCGGCTACGATGAAATTTTTGGCCGTAAAGATTACATCTCTA
TCGATTCCCCGATGGCCCGCGCATTGCTGAAAAAAGAAGTCGGCGATCTGGCGGTGGTGAATACCCCTGC
CGGGGAAGCGAGCTGGTATGTTAATGCTATCGAGTACGTGAAACCGTAGGATCCGGCTGCTAACAAAGCC
CGAAAGGAAGCTGAGTTGGCTGCTGCCACCGCTGAGCAATAACTAGCATAACCCCTTGGGGCCTCTAAAC
GGGTCTTGAGGGGTTTTTTGCTGAAAGGAGGAACTATATCCGGATATCCCGCAAGAGGCCCGGCAGTACC
GGCATAACCAAGCCTATGCCTACAGCATCCAGGGTGACGGTGCCGAGGATGACGATGAGCGCATTGTTAG
ATTTCATACACGGTGCCTGACTGCGTTAGCAATTTAACTGTGATAAACTACCGCATTAAAGCTTATCGAT
GATAAGCTGTCAAACATGAGAATTCTTGAAGACGAAAGGGCCTCGTGATACGCCTATTTTTATAGGTTAA
TGTCATGATAATAATGGTTTCTTAGACGTCAGGTGGCACTTTTCGGGGAAATGTGCGCGGAACCCCTATT
TGTTTATTTTTCTAAATACATTCAAATATGTATCCGCTCATGAGACAATAACCCTGATAAATGCTTCAAT
AATATTGAAAAAGGAAGAGTATGAGTATTCAACATTTCCGTGTCGCCCTTATTCCCTTTTTTGCGGCATT
TTGCCTTCCTGTTTTTGCTCACCCAGAAACGCTGGTGAAAGTAAAAGATGCTGAAGATCAGTTGGGTGCA
CGAGTGGGTTACATCGAACTGGATCTCAACAGCGGTAAGATCCTTGAGAGTTTTCGCCCCGAAGAACGTT
TTCCAATGATGAGCACTTTTAAAGTTCTGCTATGTGGCGCGGTATTATCCCGTGTTGACGCCGGGCAAGA
GCAACTCGGTCGCCGCATACACTATTCTCAGAATGACTTGGTTGAGTACTCACCAGTCACAGAAAAGCAT
CTTACGGATGGCATGACAGTAAGAGAATTATGCAGTGCTGCCATAACCATGAGTGATAACACTGCGGCCA
ACTTACTTCTGACAACGATCGGAGGACCGAAGGAGCTAACCGCTTTTTTGCACAACATGGGGGATCATGT
AACTCGCCTTGATCGTTGGGAACCGGAGCTGAATGAAGCCATACCAAACGACGAGCGTGACACCACGATG
CCTGCAGCAATGGCAACAACGTTGCGCAAACTATTAACTGGCGAACTACTTACTCTAGCTTCCCGGCAAC
AATTAATAGACTGGATGGAGGCGGATAAAGTTGCAGGACCACTTCTGCGCTCGGCCCTTCCGGCTGGCTG
GTTTATTGCTGATAAATCTGGAGCCGGTGAGCGTGGGTCTCGCGGTATCATTGCAGCACTGGGGCCAGAT
GGTAAGCCCTCCCGTATCGTAGTTATCTACACGACGGGGAGTCAGGCAACTATGGATGAACGAAATAGAC
AGATCGCTGAGATAGGTGCCTCACTGATTAAGCATTGGTAACTGTCAGACCAAGTTTACTCATATATACT
TTAGATTGATTTAAAACTTCATTTTTAATTTAAAAGGATCTAGGTGAAGATCCTTTTTGATAATCTCATG
ACCAAAATCCCTTAACGTGAGTTTTCGTTCCACTGAGCGTCAGACCCCGTAGAAAAGATCAAAGGATCTT
CTTGAGATCCTTTTTTTCTGCGCGTAATCTGCTGCTTGCAAACAAAAAAACCACCGCTACCAGCGGTGGT
TTGTTTGCCGGATCAAGAGCTACCAACTCTTTTTCCGAAGGTAACTGGCTTCAGCAGAGCGCAGATACCA
AATACTGTCCTTCTAGTGTAGCCGTAGTTAGGCCACCACTTCAAGAACTCTGTAGCACCGCCTACATACC
TCGCTCTGCTAATCCTGTTACCAGTGGCTGCTGCCAGTGGCGATAAGTCGTGTCTTACCGGGTTGGACTC
AAGACGATAGTTACCGGATAAGGCGCAGCGGTCGGGCTGAACGGGGGGTTCGTGCACACAGCCCAGCTTG
GAGCGAACGACCTACACCGAACTGAGATACCTACAGCGTGAGCTATGAGAAAGCGCCACGCTTCCCGAAG
GGAGAAAGGCGGACAGGTATCCGGTAAGCGGCAGGGTCGGAACAGGAGAGCGCACGAGGGAGCTTCCAGG
GGGAAACGCCTGGTATCTTTATAGTCCTGTCGGGTTTCGCCACCTCTGACTTGAGCGTCGATTTTTGTGA
TGCTCGTCAGGGGGGCGGAGCCTATGGAAAAACGCCAGCAACGCGGCCTTTTTACGGTTCCTGGCCTTTT
GCTGGCCTTTTGCTCACATGTTCTTTCCTGCGTTATCCCCTGATTCTGTGGATAACCGTATTACCGCCTT
TGAGTGAGCTGATACCGCTCGCCGCAGCCGAACGACCGAGCGCAGCGAGTCAGTGAGCGAGGAAGCGGAA
GAGCGCCTGATGCGGTATTTTCTCCTTACGCATCTGTGCGGTATTTCACACCGCAATGGTGCACTCTCAG
TACAATCTGCTCTGATGCCGCATAGTTAAGCCAGTATACACTCCGCTATCGCTACGTGACTGGGTCATGG
CTGCGCCCCGACACCCGCCAACACCCGCTGACGCGCCCTGACGGGCTTGTCTGCTCCCGGCATCCGCTTA
CAGACAAGCTGTGACCGTCTCCGGGAGCTGCATGTGTCAGAGGTTTTCACCGTCATCACCGAAACGCGCG
AGGCAGCTGCGGTAAAGCTCATCAGCGTGGTCGTGAAGCGATTCACAGATGTCTGCCTGTTCATCCGCGT
CCAGCTCGTTGAGTTTCTCCAGAAGCGTTAATGTCTGGCTTCTGATAAAGCGGGCCATGTTAAGGGCGGT
TTTTTCCTGTTTGGTCACTGATGCCTCCGTGTAAGGGGGATTTCTGTTCATGGGGGTAATGATACCGATG
AAACGAGAGAGGATGCTCACGATACGGGTTACTGATGATGAACATGCCCGGTTACTGGAACGTTGTGAGG
GTAAACAACTGGCGGTATGGATGCGGCGGGACCAGAGAAAAATCACTCAGGGTCAATGCCAGCGCTTCGT
TAATACAGATGTAGGTGTTCCACAGGGTAGCCAGCAGCATCCTGCGATGCAGATCCGGAACATAATGGTG
CAGGGCGCTGACTTCCGCGTTTCCAGACTTTACGAAACACGGAAACCGAAGACCATTCATGTTGTTGCTC
AGGTCGCAGACGTTTTGCAGCAGCAGTCGCTTCACGTTCGCTCGCGTATCGGTGATTCATTCTGCTAACC
AGTAAGGCAACCCCGCCAGCCTAGCCGGGTCCTCAACGACAGGAGCACGATCATGCGCACCCGTGGCCAG
GACCCAACGCTGCCCGAGATGCGCCGCGTGCGGCTGCTGGAGATGGCGGACGCGATGGATATGTTCTGCC
AAGGGTTGGTTTGCGCATTCACAGTTCTCCGCAAGAATTGATTGGCTCCAATTCTTGGAGTGGTGAATCC
GTTAGCGAGGTGCCGCCGGCTTCCATTCAGGTCGAGGTGGCCCGGCTCCATGCACCGCGACGCAACGCGG
GGAGGCAGACAAGGTATAGGGCGGCGCCTACAATCCATGCCAACCCGTTCCATGTGCTCGCCGAGGCGGC
ATAAATCGCCGTGACGATCAGCGGTCCAATGATCGAAGTTAGGCTGGTAAGAGCCGCGAGCGATCCTTGA
AGCTGTCCCTGATGGTCGTCATCTACCTGCCTGGACAGCATGGCCTGCAACGCGGGCATCCCGATGCCGC
CGGAAGCGAGAAGAATCATAATGGGGAAGGCCATCCAGCCTCGCGTCGCGAACGCCAGCAAGACGTAGCC
CAGCGCGTCGGCCGCCATGCCGGCGATAATGGCCTGCTTCTCGCCGAAACGTTTGGTGGCGGGACCAGTG
ACGAAGGCTTGAGCGAGGGCGTGCAAGATTCCGAATACCGCAAGCGACAGGCCGATCATCGTCGCGCTCC
AGCGAAAGCGGTCCTCGCCGAAAATGACCCAGAGCGCTGCCGGCACCTGTCCTACGAGTTGCATGATAAA
GAAGACAGTCATAAGTGCGGCGACGATAGTCATGCCCCGCGCCCACCGGAAGGAGCTGACTGGGTTGAAG
GCTCTCAAGGGCATCGGTCGAGATCCCGGTGCCTAATGAGTGAGCTAACTTACATTAATTGCGTTGCGCT
CACTGCCCGCTTTCCAGTCGGGAAACTGTCGTGCCAGCTGCATTAATGAATCGGCCAACGCGCGGGGAGA
GGCGGTTTGCGTATTGGGCGCCAGGGTGGTTTTTCTTTTCACCAGTGAGACGGGCAACAGCTGATTGCCC
TTCACCGCCTGGCCCTGAGAGAGTTGCAGCAAGCGGTCCACGCTGGTTTGCCCCAGCAGGCGAAAATCCT
GTTTGATGGTGGTTAACGGCGGGATATAACATGAGCTGTCTTCGGTATCGTCGTATCCCACTACCGAGAT
ATCCGCACCAACGCGCAGCCCGGACTCGGTAATGGCGCGCATTGCGCCCAGCGCCATCTGATCGTTGGCA
ACCAGCATCGCAGTGGGAACGATGCCCTCATTCAGCATTTGCATGGTTTGTTGAAAACCGGACATGGCAC
TCCAGTCGCCTTCCCGTTCCGCTATCGGCTGAATTTGATTGCGAGTGAGATATTTATGCCAGCCAGCCAG
ACGCAGACGCGCCGAGACAGAACTTAATGGGCCCGCTAACAGCGCGATTTGCTGGTGACCCAATGCGACC
AGATGCTCCACGCCCAGTCGCGTACCGTCTTCATGGGAGAAAATAATACTGTTGATGGGTGTCTGGTCAG
AGACATCAAGAAATAACGCCGGAACATTAGTGCAGGCAGCTTCCACAGCAATGGCATCCTGGTCATCCAG
CGGATAGTTAATGATCAGCCCACTGACGCGTTGCGCGAGAAGATTGTGCACCGCCGCTTTACAGGCTTCG
ACGCCGCTTCGTTCTACCATCGACACCACCACGCTGGCACCCAGTTGATCGGCGCGAGATTTAATCGCCG
CGACAATTTGCGACGGCGCGTGCAGGGCCAGACTGGAGGTGGCAACGCCAATCAGCAACGACTGTTTGCC
CGCCAGTTGTTGTGCCACGCGGTTGGGAATGTAATTCAGCTCCGCCATCGCCGCTTCCACTTTTTCCCGC
GTTTTCGCAGAAACGTGGCTGGCCTGGTTCACCACGCGGGAAACGGTCTGATAAGAGACACCGGCATACT
CTGCGACATCGTATAACGTTACTGGTTTCACATTCACCACCCTGAATTGACTCTCTTCCGGGCGCTATCA
TGCCATACCGCGAAAGGTTTTGCGCCATTCGATGGTGTCCGGGATCTCGACGCTCTCCCTTATGCGACTC
CTGCATTAGGAAGCAGCCCAGTAGTAGGTTGAGGCCGTTGAGCACCGCCGCCGCAAGGAATGGTGCATGC
AAGGAGATGGCGCCCAACAGTCCCCCGGCCACGGGGCCTGCCACCATACCCACGCCGAAACAAGCGCTCA
TGAGCCCGAAGTGGCGAGCCCGATCTTCCCCATCGGTGATGTCGGCGATATAGGCGCCAGCAACCGCACC
TGTGGCGCCGGTGATGCCGGCCACGATGCGTCCGGCGTAGAGGATCGAGATCTCGATCCCGCGAAATTAA
TACGACTCACTATAGGGGAATTGTGAGCGGATAACAATTCCCCTCTAGAAATAATTTTGTTTAACTTTAA
GAAGGAGATATACCATGGGCAGCAGCCATCATCATCATCATCACAGCAGCGGCCTGGTGCCGCGCGGCAG
CCATATGAAAAC
Features (pLannotate 1.2.2; 21 found; start..end, strand, type, name):
    476..525     +  CDS            SET1 (fragment): solubility-enhancement tag derived from T7 phage gene 10B
    533..580     +  terminator     T7 terminator: transcription terminator for bacteriophage T7 RNA polymerase
    603..707     -  CDS            TcR (fragment): tetracycline efflux protein; tet; confers resistance to tetracycline
    755..783     -  promoter       tet promoter: E. coli promoter for tetracycline efflux protein gene
    896..1000    +  promoter       AmpR promoter: bla
   1001..1861    +  CDS            AmpR: β-lactamase; bla; confers resistance to ampicillin, carbenicillin, and related antibiotics
   2032..2620    +  rep_origin     ori: high-copy-number ColE1/pMB1/pBR322/pUC origin of replication
   2806..2945    -  misc_feature   bom: basis of mobility region from pBR322
   3047..3238    -  CDS            rop: Rop protein, which maintains plasmids at low copy number; rop
   3255..3635    +  CDS            YPB1_ECOLX: Protein predicted: Swiss-Prot protein existence level 4. From Escherichia coli.
   3877..4501    -  CDS            TcR (fragment): tetracycline efflux protein; tet; confers resistance to tetracycline
   4516..4537    -  protein_bind   CAP binding site: CAP binding activates transcription in the presence of cAMP. E. coli catabolite activator protein
   4550..5631    -  CDS            lacI: lac repressor; lacI; The lac repressor binds to the lac operator to inhibit transcription in E. coli. This inhibition can be relieved by adding lactose or isopropyl-β-D-thiogalactopyranoside (IPTG).
   5632..5709    -  promoter       lacI promoter: lacI
   5717..5996    -  CDS            TcR (fragment): tetracycline efflux protein; tet; confers resistance to tetracycline
   6018..6036    +  promoter       T7 promoter: promoter for bacteriophage T7 RNA polymerase
   6037..6061    +  protein_bind   lac operator: The lac repressor binds to the lac operator to inhibit transcription in E. coli. This inhibition can be relieved by adding lactose or isopropyl-β-D-thiogalactopyranoside (IPTG). lac repressor encoded by lacI
   6076..6098    +  RBS            RBS: efficient ribosome binding site from bacteriophage T7 gene 10 (Olins and Rangwala, 1989)
   6117..6133    +  CDS            capTEV™ (fragment): composite tag for in vivo biotinylation, TEV protease cleavage, and 6xHis tagging
   6144..6161    +  CDS            thrombin site: thrombin recognition and cleavage site
   6165..466     +  CDS            greB (across the origin): GREB_ECOLI - Experimental evidence at protein level: Swiss-Prot protein existence level 1. Necessary for efficient RNA polymerase transcription elongation past template-encoded arresting sites. The arresting sites in DNA have the property of trapping a certain fraction of elongating RNA polymerases that pass through, resulting in locked ternary complexes. Cleavage of the nascent transcript by cleavage factors such as GreA or GreB allows the resumption of elongation from the new 3'terminus. GreB releases sequences of up to 9 nucleotides in length. From Escherichia coli (strain K12).
