[The description below was written by a language model from this plasmid's Addgene catalogue record and pLannotate feature annotations shown in this document.]
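Description:
pET15b-GreBdm-D41N is a 6,172-nt bacterial expression plasmid built on the pET15b backbone for producing a triple-substituted form of the Escherichia coli transcript cleavage factor GreB (E82C, C68S and D41N). It replicates in E. coli from a pBR322/ColE1-type origin accompanied by the bom mobilisation region and the rop gene, which moderates copy number (the record lists copy number as unknown), and it is selected with ampicillin through the β-lactamase gene. Several short tetracycline-resistance fragments and a tet promoter are annotated. These are non-functional remnants of the pBR322 ancestry, not a second marker.

The expression cassette follows the standard pET layout: a T7 promoter immediately followed by a lac operator, the T7 gene 10 ribosome binding site, an N-terminal His6 tag supplied by the backbone (picked up by the annotation software as a fragment of a composite His-containing tag), a thrombin cleavage site, and then the greB coding sequence, which spans the numbering origin of the circular record and is followed by the T7 terminator. A plasmid-borne lacI gene with its own promoter supplies lac repressor, so transcription stays repressed until IPTG or lactose is added. Expression requires a host that provides T7 RNA polymerase, such as a DE3 lysogen. The His tag allows affinity purification and can be removed with thrombin.

GreB normally stimulates RNA polymerase to cleave the nascent transcript in arrested elongation complexes so that transcription can resume. The record does not state the role of each substitution, but the "dm" name suggests that D41N was added to an E82C/C68S double-mutant background. The associated work concerns the dynamics of GreB–RNA polymerase interaction.
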