Addgene plasmid #129691: pET15b-GreBdm-D41N
Purpose: express E. coli GreB E82C/C68S/D41N
Depositing lab: Jeff Gelles. Depositing organization: Brandeis University. Publication: Dynamics of GreB-RNA polymerase interaction allow a proofreading accessory protein to patrol for transcription complexes needing rescue. Tetone LE, Friedman LJ, Osborne ML, Ravi H, Kyzer S, Stumper SK, Mooney RA, Landick R, Gelles J. Proc Natl Acad Sci U S A. 2017 Feb 14;114(7):E1081-E1090. doi: 10.1073/pnas.1616525114. Epub 2017 Jan 30. PubMed 28137878.
Backbone
  Vector backbone: pet15b
  Vector type: Bacterial Expression
Growth in bacteria
  Bacterial resistance: Ampicillin, 100 μg/mL
  Growth temperature: 37°C
  Growth strain: JC10289
  Growth instructions: The depositing lab recommends using a strain expressing T7 RNA polymerase, like BL21(DE3), for expression.
  Copy number: Unknown
Gene/Insert
  Gene/Insert name: GreB E82C C68S D41N
  Species: E. coli
  Entrez Gene: greB (a.k.a. b3406, ECK3393)
  Tag / fusion protein: his6 (N terminal on backbone)
Terms and licenses: Academic/Nonprofit Terms; Industry Terms: Not Available to Industry
How to cite: pET15b-GreBdm-D41N was a gift from Jeff Gelles (Addgene plasmid # 129691 ; http://n2t.net/addgene:129691 ; RRID:Addgene_129691)
